>Addgene plasmid #78777 | pcDNA3-FLAG PTEN | addgene full sequence | sequence record 149341 | Addgene assembled sequence
GACGGATCGGGAGATCTCCCGATCCCCTATGGTGCACTCTCAGTACAATCTGCTCTGATGCCGCATAGTT
AAGCCAGTATCTGCTCCCTGCTTGTGTGTTGGAGGTCGCTGAGTAGTGCGCGAGCAAAATTTAAGCTACA
ACAAGGCAAGGCTTGACCGACAATTGCATGAAGAATCTGCTTAGGGTTAGGCGTTTTGCGCTGCTTCGCG
ATGTACGGGCCAGATATACGCGTTGACATTGATTATTGACTAGTTATTAATAGTAATCAATTACGGGGTC
ATTAGTTCATAGCCCATATATGGAGTTCCGCGTTACATAACTTACGGTAAATGGCCCGCCTGGCTGACCG
CCCAACGACCCCCGCCCATTGACGTCAATAATGACGTATGTTCCCATAGTAACGCCAATAGGGACTTTCC
ATTGACGTCAATGGGTGGAGTATTTACGGTAAACTGCCCACTTGGCAGTACATCAAGTGTATCATATGCC
AAGTACGCCCCCTATTGACGTCAATGACGGTAAATGGCCCGCCTGGCATTATGCCCAGTACATGACCTTA
TGGGACTTTCCTACTTGGCAGTACATCTACGTATTAGTCATCGCTATTACCATGGTGATGCGGTTTTGGC
AGTACATCAATGGGCGTGGATAGCGGTTTGACTCACGGGGATTTCCAAGTCTCCACCCCATTGACGTCAA
TGGGAGTTTGTTTTGGCACCAAAATCAACGGGACTTTCCAAAATGTCGTAACAACTCCGCCCCATTGACG
CAAATGGGCGGTAGGCGTGTACGGTGGGAGGTCTATATAAGCAGAGCTCAGAGCTCTCTGGCTAACTAGA
GAACCCACTGCTTACTGGCTTATCGAAATTAATACGACTCACTATAGGGAGACCCAAGCTTGCCGCCACC
ATGGATTACAAGGATGACGACGATAAGAGCGCGGGCGGATCCGAATTCATGACAGCCATCATCAAAGAGA
TCGTTAGCAGAAACAAAAGGAGATATCAAGAGGATGGATTCGACTTAGACTTGACCTATATTTATCCAAA
CATTATTGCTATGGGATTTCCTGCAGAAAGACTTGAAGGCGTATACAGGAACAATATTGATGATGTAGTA
AGGTTTTTGGATTCAAAGCATAAAAACCATTACAAGATATACAATCTTTGTGCTGAAAGACATTATGACA
CCGCCAAATTTAATTGCAGAGTTGCACAATATCCTTTTGAAGACCATAACCCACCACAGCTAGAACTTAT
CAAACCCTTTTGTGAAGATCTTGACCAATGGCTAAGTGAAGATGACAATCATGTTGCAGCAATTCACTGT
AAAGCTGGAAAGGGACGAACTGGTGTAATGATATGTGCATATTTATTACATCGGGGCAAATTTTTAAAGG
CACAAGAGGCCCTAGATTTCTATGGGGAAGTAAGGACCAGAGACAAAAAGGGAGTAACTATTCCCAGTCA
GAGGCGCTATGTGTATTATTATAGCTACCTGTTAAAGAATCATCTGGATTATAGACCAGTGGCACTGTTG
TTTCACAAGATGATGTTTGAAACTATTCCAATGTTCAGTGGCGGAACTTGCAATCCTCAGTTTGTGGTCT
GCCAGCTAAAGGTGAAGATATATTCCTCCAATTCAGGACCCACACGACGGGAAGACAAGTTCATGTACTT
TGAGTTCCCTCAGCCGTTACCTGTGTGTGGTGATATCAAAGTAGAGTTCTTCCACAAACAGAACAAGATG
CTAAAAAAGGACAAAATGTTTCACTTTTGGGTAAATACATTCTTCATACCAGGACCAGAGGAAACCTCAG
AAAAAGTAGAAAATGGAAGTCTATGTGATCAAGAAATCGATAGCATTTGCAGTATAGAGCGTGCAGATAA
TGACAAGGAATATCTAGTACTTACTTTAACAAAAAATGATCTTGACAAAGCAAATAAAGACAAAGCCAAC
CGATACTTTTCTCCAAATTTTAAGGTGAAGCTGTACTTCACAAAAACAGTAGAGGAGCCGTCAAATCCAG
AGGCTAGCAGTTCAACTTCTGTAACACCAGATGTTAGTGACAATGAACCTGATCATTATAGATATTCTGA
CACCACTGACTCTGATCCAGAGAATGAACCTTTTGATGAAGATCAGCATACACAAATTACAAAAGTCTGA
CTCGACGGTACCGCGGGCCCTATTCTATAGGCGGCCGCTCGAGTCTAGAGGGCCCGTTTAAACCCGCTGA
TCAGCCTCGACTGTGCCTTCTAGTTGCCAGCCATCTGTTGTTTGCCCCTCCCCCGTGCCTTCCTTGACCC
TGGAAGGTGCCACTCCCACTGTCCTTTCCTAATAAAATGAGGAAATTGCATCGCATTGTCTGAGTAGGTG
TCATTCTATTCTGGGGGGTGGGGTGGGGCAGGACAGCAAGGGGGAGGATTGGGAAGACAATAGCAGGCAT
GCTGGGGATGCGGTGGGCTCTATGGCTTCTGAGGCGGAAAGAACCAGCTGGGGCTCTAGGGGGTATCCCC
[124 nt withheld, positions 2521-2644]
C
[91 nt withheld, positions 2646-2736]
A
[49 nt withheld, positions 2738-2786]
CCTTTGACGTTGGAGTCCACGTTCTTT
[37 nt withheld, positions 2814-2850]
ACCCTATCTCGGTCTATTCTTTTGATTTATAAGGGATTTTGCCGATTTCGGCCTATTGGTTAAAAAATGA
GCTGATTTAACAAAAATTTAACGCGAATTAATTCTGTGGAATGTGTGTCAGTTAGGGTGTGGAAAGTCCC
CAGGCTCCCCAGCAGGCAGAAGTATGCAAAGCATGCATCTCAATTAGTCAGCAACCAGGTGTGGAAAGTC
CCCAGGCTCCCCAGCAGGCAGAAGTATGCAAAGCATGCATCTCAATTAGTCAGCAACCATAGTCCCGCCC
CTAACTCCGCCCATCCCGCCCCTAACTCCGCCCAGTTCCGCCCATTCTCCGCCCCATGGCTGACTAATTT
TTTTTATTTATGCAGAGGCCGAGGCCGCCTCTGCCTCTGAGCTATTCCAGAAGTAGTGAGGAGGCTTTTT
TGGAGGCCTAGGCTTTTGCAAAAAGCTCCCGGGAGCTTGTATATCCATTTTCGGATCTGATCAAGAGACA
GGATGAGGATCGTTTCGCATGATTGAACAAGATGGATTGCACGCAGGTTCTCCGGCCGCTTGGGTGGAGA
GGCTATTCGGCTATGACTGGGCACAACAGACAATCGGCTGCTCTGATGCCGCCGTGTTCCGGCTGTCAGC
GCAGGGGCGCCCGGTTCTTTTTGTCAAGACCGACCTGTCCGGTGCCCTGAATGAACTGCAGGACGAGGCA
GCGCGGCTATCGTGGCTGGCCACGACGGGCGTTCCTTGCGCAGCTGTGCTCGACGTTGTCACTGAAGCGG
GAAGGGACTGGCTGCTATTGGGCGAAGTGCCGGGGCAGGATCTCCTGTCATCTCACCTTGCTCCTGCCGA
GAAAGTATCCATCATGGCTGATGCAATGCGGCGGCTGCATACGCTTGATCCGGCTACCTGCCCATTCGAC
CACCAAGCGAAACATCGCATCGAGCGAGCACGTACTCGGATGGAAGCCGGTCTTGTCGATCAGGATGATC
TGGACGAAGAGCATCAGGGGCTCGCGCCAGCCGAACTGTTCGCCAGGCTCAAGGCGCGCATGCCCGACGG
CGAGGATCTCGTCGTGACCCATGGCGATGCCTGCTTGCCGAATATCATGGTGGAAAATGGCCGCTTTTCT
GGATTCATCGACTGTGGCCGGCTGGGTGTGGCGGACCGCTATCAGGACATAGCGTTGGCTACCCGTGATA
TTGCTGAAGAGCTTGGCGGCGAATGGGCTGACCGCTTCCTCGTGCTTTACGGTATCGCCGCTCCCGATTC
GCAGCGCATCGCCTTCTATCGCCTTCTTGACGAGTTCTTCTGAGCGGGACTCTGGGGTTCGAAATGACCG
ACCAAGCGACGCCCAACCTGCCATCACGAGATTTCGATTCCACCGCCGCCTTCTATGAAAGGTTGGGCTT
CGGAATCGTTTTCCGGGACGCCGGCTGGATGATCCTCCAGCGCGGGGATCTCATGCTGGAGTTCTTCGCC
CACCCCAACTTGTTTATTGCAGCTTATAATGGTTACAAATAAAGCAATAGCATCACAAATTTCACAAATA
AAGCATTTTTTTCACTGCATTCTAGTTGTGGTTTGTCCAAACTCATCAATGTATCTTATCATGTCTGTAT
ACCGTCGACCTCTAGCTAGAGCTTGGCGTAATCATGGTCATAGCTGTTTCCTGTGTGAAATTGTTATCCG
CTCACAATTCCACACAACATACGAGCCGGAAGCATAAAGTGTAAAGCCTGGGGTGCCTAATGAGTGAGCT
AACTCACATTAATTGCGTTGCGCTCACTGCCCGCTTTCCAGTCGGGAAACCTGTCGTGCCAGCTGCATTA
ATGAATCGGCCAACGCGCGGGGAGAGGCGGTTTGCGTATTGGGCGCTCTTCCGCTTCCTCGCTCACTGAC
TCGCTGCGCTCGGTCGTTCGGCTGCGGCGAGCGGTATCAGCTCACTCAAAGGCGGTAATACGGTTATCCA
CAGAATCAGGGGATAACGCAGGAAAGAACATGTGAGCAAAAGGCCAGCAAAAGGCCAGGAACCGTAAAAA
GGCCGCGTTGCTGGCGTTTTTCCATAGGCTCCGCCCCCCTGACGAGCATCACAAAAATCGACGCTCAAGT
CAGAGGTGGCGAAACCCGACAGGACTATAAAGATACCAGGCGTTTCCCCCTGGAAGCTCCCTCGTGCGCT
CTCCTGTTCCGACCCTGCCGCTTACCGGATACCTGTCCGCCTTTCTCCCTTCGGGAAGCGTGGCGCTTTC
TCATAGCTCACGCTGTAGGTATCTCAGTTCGGTGTAGGTCGTTCGCTCCAAGCTGGGCTGTGTGCACGAA
CCCCCCGTTCAGCCCGACCGCTGCGCCTTATCCGGTAACTATCGTCTTGAGTCCAACCCGGTAAGACACG
ACTTATCGCCACTGGCAGCAGCCACTGGTAACAGGATTAGCAGAGCGAGGTATGTAGGCGGTGCTACAGA
GTTCTTGAAGTGGTGGCCTAACTACGGCTACACTAGAAGAACAGTATTTGGTATCTGCGCTCTGCTGAAG
CCAGTTACCTTCGGAAAAAGAGTTGGTAGCTCTTGATCCGGCAAACAAACCACCGCTGGTAGCGGTTTTT
TTGTTTGCAAGCAGCAGATTACGCGCAGAAAAAAAGGATCTCAAGAAGATCCTTTGATCTTTTCTACGGG
GTCTGACGCTCAGTGGAACGAAAACTCACGTTAAGGGATTTTGGTCATGAGATTATCAAAAAGGATCTTC
ACCTAGATCCTTTTAAATTAAAAATGAAGTTTTAAATCAATCTAAAGTATATATGAGTAAACTTGGTCTG
ACAGTTACCAATGCTTAATCAGTGAGGCACCTATCTCAGCGATCTGTCTATTTCGTTCATCCATAGTTGC
CTGACTCCCCGTCGTGTAGATAACTACGATACGGGAGGGCTTACCATCTGGCCCCAGTGCTGCAATGATA
CCGCGAGACCCACGCTCACCGGCTCCAGATTTATCAGCAATAAACCAGCCAGCCGGAAGGGCCGAGCGCA
GAAGTGGTCCTGCAACTTTATCCGCCTCCATCCAGTCTATTAATTGTTGCCGGGAAGCTAGAGTAAGTAG
TTCGCCAGTTAATAGTTTGCGCAACGTTGTTGCCATTGCTACAGGCATCGTGGTGTCACGCTCGTCGTTT
GGTATGGCTTCATTCAGCTCCGGTTCCCAACGATCAAGGCGAGTTACATGATCCCCCATGTTGTGCAAAA
AAGCGGTTAGCTCCTTCGGTCCTCCGATCGTTGTCAGAAGTAAGTTGGCCGCAGTGTTATCACTCATGGT
TATGGCAGCACTGCATAATTCTCTTACTGTCATGCCATCCGTAAGATGCTTTTCTGTGACTGGTGAGTAC
TCAACCAAGTCATTCTGAGAATAGTGTATGCGGCGACCGAGTTGCTCTTGCCCGGCGTCAATACGGGATA
ATACCGCGCCACATAGCAGAACTTTAAAAGTGCTCATCATTGGAAAACGTTCTTCGGGGCGAAAACTCTC
AAGGATCTTACCGCTGTTGAGATCCAGTTCGATGTAACCCACTCGTGCACCCAACTGATCTTCAGCATCT
TTTACTTTCACCAGCGTTTCTGGGTGAGCAAAAACAGGAAGGCAAAATGCCGCAAAAAAGGGAATAAGGG
CGACACGGAAATGTTGAATACTCATACTCTTCCTTTTTCAATATTATTGAAGCATTTATCAGGGTTATTG
TCTCATGAGCGGATACATATTTGAATGTATTTAGAAAAATAAACAAATAGGGGTTCCGCGCACATTTCCC
CGAAAAGTGCCACCTGACGTC
Features (pLannotate 1.2.2; 22 found; start..end, strand, type, name):
     28..80      -  misc_feature   bom (fragment): basis of mobility region from pBR322
    235..614     +  enhancer       CMV enhancer: human cytomegalovirus immediate early enhancer
    615..818     +  promoter       CMV promoter: human cytomegalovirus (CMV) immediate early promoter
    821..854     +  LTR            5' LTR (truncated) (fragment): truncated 5' long terminal repeat (LTR) from HIV-1
    870..888     +  promoter       T7 promoter: promoter for bacteriophage T7 RNA polymerase
    914..938     +  CDS            3xFLAG (fragment): three tandem FLAG® epitope tags
    959..2167    +  CDS            PTEN: PTEN_HUMAN - Also known as MMAC1, TEP1. Experimental evidence at protein level: Swiss-Prot protein existence level 1. [Isoform alpha]: Functional kinase, like isoform 1 it antagonizes the PI3K-AKT/PKB signaling pathway. Plays a role in mitochondrial energetic metabolism by promoting COX activity and ATP production, via collaboration with isoform 1 in increasing protein levels of PINK1. From Homo sapiens (Human).
   2172..2190    +  misc_feature   MCS (fragment): multiple cloning site
   2251..2475    +  polyA_signal   bGH poly(A) signal: bovine growth hormone polyadenylation signal
   2479..2500    +  promoter       SV40 promoter (fragment): SV40 enhancer and early promoter
   2521..2949    +  rep_origin     f1 ori (sequence partly withheld): f1 bacteriophage origin of replication; arrow indicates direction of (+) strand synthesis
   2963..3292    +  promoter       SV40 promoter: SV40 enhancer and early promoter
   3359..4150    +  CDS            neo: KKA2_KLEPN - Also known as kan, nptII. Experimental evidence at protein level: Swiss-Prot protein existence level 1. Resistance to kanamycin, neomycin, paromomycin, ribostamycin, butirosin and gentamicin B. From Klebsiella pneumoniae.
   4174..4332    +  CDS            ble (fragment): BLE_KLEPN - Experimental evidence at protein level: Swiss-Prot protein existence level 1. Binding protein with a strong affinity to the bleomycin family of antibiotics. Binds to CL990; an antimitotic-antibiotic compound. From Klebsiella pneumoniae.
   4327..4448    +  polyA_signal   SV40 poly(A) signal: SV40 polyadenylation signal
   4521..4537    -  protein_bind   lac operator: The lac repressor binds to the lac operator to inhibit transcription in E. coli. This inhibition can be relieved by adding lactose or isopropyl-β-D-thiogalactopyranoside (IPTG). lac repressor encoded by lacI
   4545..4575    -  promoter       lac promoter: promoter for the E. coli lac operon
   4590..4611    -  protein_bind   CAP binding site: CAP binding activates transcription in the presence of cAMP. E. coli catabolite activator protein
   4624..4716    -  CDS            lacI (fragment): lac repressor; lacI; The lac repressor binds to the lac operator to inhibit transcription in E. coli. This inhibition can be relieved by adding lactose or isopropyl-β-D-thiogalactopyranoside (IPTG).
   4899..5484    -  rep_origin     ori: high-copy-number ColE1/pMB1/pBR322/pUC origin of replication
   5655..6515    -  CDS            AmpR: β-lactamase; bla; confers resistance to ampicillin, carbenicillin, and related antibiotics
   6516..6620    -  promoter       AmpR promoter: bla
