[The description below was written by a language model from this plasmid's Addgene catalogue record and pLannotate feature annotations shown in this document.]
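Description:
pcDNA3-FLAG PTEN is a mammalian expression plasmid of about 6.7 kb, built on a pcDNA3-FLAG backbone and designed to overexpress human PTEN, the tumour-suppressor phosphatase that antagonises PI3K–AKT signalling. It is maintained in E. coli as a high-copy plasmid through a ColE1/pUC-type origin and selected with ampicillin via the β-lactamase gene and its native promoter. An f1 phage origin is also present, as are remnants of lac regulatory sequence (promoter, operator, CAP site) typical of this vector family.

The PTEN open reading frame sits downstream of the human cytomegalovirus immediate-early enhancer and promoter and is followed by the bovine growth hormone polyadenylation signal, an arrangement that gives strong constitutive transcription in most transfected mammalian cell lines. A FLAG epitope supplied by the backbone is fused to the N terminus of PTEN. The annotation software reports it as a short fragment matching a 3xFLAG reference, which is consistent with a single FLAG unit rather than the triple tag. The tag allows detection and immunoprecipitation with anti-FLAG antibodies. A T7 promoter between the CMV promoter and the tag permits in vitro transcription. A separate cassette of SV40 early promoter, neomycin phosphotransferase and SV40 poly(A) signal allows G418 selection of stable mammalian transfectants. The brief hits annotated as an HIV-1 LTR fragment and a ble fragment are probably incidental similarity matches rather than functional elements.

The restriction sites used to insert PTEN are not recorded. The associated study concerns PTEN ubiquitination and destabilisation following PI3K/AKT activation, so the construct suits transient or stable overexpression for protein stability, interaction and signalling assays.
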