Addgene plasmid #78777: pcDNA3-FLAG PTEN
Purpose: To overexpress PTEN in Mammalian Cells
Depositing lab: Jaewhan Song. Depositing organization: Yonsei University. Publication: PI3K/AKT activation induces PTEN ubiquitination and destabilization accelerating tumourigenesis. Lee MS, Jeong MH, Lee HW, Han HJ, Ko A, Hewitt SM, Kim JH, Chun KH, Chung JY, Lee C, Cho H, Song J. Nat Commun. 2015 Jul 17;6:7769. doi: 10.1038/ncomms8769. PubMed 26183061.
Backbone
  Vector backbone: pcDNA3-FLAG
  Vector type: Mammalian Expression
Growth in bacteria
  Bacterial resistance: Ampicillin, 100 μg/mL
  Growth temperature: 37°C
  Growth strain: DH5alpha
  Copy number: High Copy
Gene/Insert
  Gene/Insert name: PTEN
  Species: H. sapiens (human)
  Entrez Gene: PTEN (a.k.a. 10q23del, BZS, CWS1, DEC, GLM2, MHAM, MMAC1, PTEN1, PTENbeta, TEP1)
  Promoter: CMV
  Tag / fusion protein: FLAG (N terminal on backbone)
  Cloning method: Restriction Enzyme; 5′ cloning site unknown (unknown if destroyed); 3′ cloning site unknown (unknown if destroyed)
  Sequencing primers: 5′ CMV-F; 3′ BGHrev
Terms and licenses: Academic/Nonprofit Terms; Industry Terms: Not Available to Industry
How to cite: pcDNA3-FLAG PTEN was a gift from Jaewhan Song (Addgene plasmid # 78777 ; http://n2t.net/addgene:78777 ; RRID:Addgene_78777)
