>Addgene plasmid #78777 | pcDNA3-FLAG PTEN | addgene partial sequence | sequence record 149338 | CMV-F 5'-CGCAAATGGGCGGTAGGCGTG-3'
AGCAGAGCTCTCTGGCTAACTAGAGAACCCACTGCTTACTGGCTTATCGAAATTAATACGACTCACTATA
GGGAGACCCAAGCTTGCCGCCACCATGGATTACAAGGATGACGACGATAAGAGCGCGGGCGGATCCGAAT
TCATGACAGCCATCATCAAAGAGATCGTTAGCAGAAACAAAAGGAGATATCAAGAGGATGGATTCGACTT
AGACTTGACCTATATTTATCCAAACATTATTGCTATGGGATTTCCTGCAGAAAGACTTGAAGGCGTATAC
AGGAACAATATTGATGATGTAGTAAGGTTTTTGGATTCAAAGCATAAAAACCATTACAAGATATACAATC
TTTGTGCTGAAAGACATTATGACACCGCCAAATTTAATTGCAGAGTTGCACAATATCCTTTTGAAGACCA
TAACCCACCACAGCTAGAACTTATCAAACCCTTTTGTGAAGATCTTGACCAATGGCTAAGTGAAGATGAC
AATCATGTTGCAGCAATTCACTGTAAAGCTGGAAAGGGACGAACTGGTGTAATGATATGTGCATATTTAT
TACATCGGGGCAAATTTTTAAAGGCACAAGAGGCCCTAGATTTCTATGGGGAAGTAAGGACCAGAGACAA
AAAGGGAGTAACTATTCCCAGTCAGAGGCGCTATGTGTATTATTATAGCTACCTGTTAAAGAATCATCTG
GATTATAGACCAGTGGCACTGTTGTTTCACAAGATGATGTTTGAAACTATTCCAATGTTCAGTGGCGG
