>Addgene plasmid #78777 | pcDNA3-FLAG PTEN | addgene partial sequence | sequence record 149339 | BGH-rev 5'-TAGAAGGCACAGTCGAGG-3'
CTATAGAATAGGGCCCGCGGTACCGTCGAGTCAGACTTTTGTAATTTGTGTATGCTGATCTTCATCAAAA
GGTTCATTCTCTGGATCAGAGTCAGTGGTGTCAGAATATCTATAATGATCAGGTTCATTGTCACTAACAT
CTGGTGTTACAGAAGTTGAACTGCTAGCCTCTGGATTTGACGGCTCCTCTACTGTTTTTGTGAAGTACAG
CTTCACCTTAAAATTTGGAGAAAAGTATCGGTTGGCTTTGTCTTTATTTGCTTTGTCAAGATCATTTTTT
GTTAAAGTAAGTACTAGATATTCCTTGTCATTATCTGCACGCTCTATACTGCAAATGCTATCGATTTCTT
GATCACATAGACTTCCATTTTCTACTTTTTCTGAGGTTTCCTCTGGTCCTGGTATGAAGAATGTATTTAC
CCAAAAGTGAAACATTTTGTCCTTTTTTAGCATCTTGTTCTGTTTGTGGAAGAACTCTACTTTGATATCA
CCACACACAGGTAACGGCTGAGGGAACTCAAAGTACATGAACTTGTCTTCCCGTCGTGTGGGTCCTGAAT
TGGAGGAATATATCTTCACCTTTAGCTGGCAGACCACAAACTGAGGATTGCAAGTTCCGCCACTGAACAT
TGGAATAGTTTCAAACATCATCTTGTGAAACAACAGTGCCACTGGTCTATAATCCAGATGATTCTT
